Addgene plasmid #244334: pAAVLINK-EF1alpha-HA-5'-TOP2B
Purpose: 5' AAVLINK plasmid for TOP2B expression
Depositing lab: Zhonghua Lu. Depositing organization: Shenzhen Institute of Advanced Technology (SIAT), Chinese Academy of Sciences. Publication: AAVLINK: A potent DNA-recombination method for large cargo delivery in gene therapy. Lin J, Lin Y, Liu N, Cao W, Zhang J, Wen S, Zhang Y, Liao W, Hong Z, Lin Y, Liu Q, Liu H, Li Q, Chen B, Li M, Luo Z, Yang L, Yang Y, Zheng SH, Wang Y, Chu H, Hu Y, Qin Y, Luo BX, Tian S, Chen Y, Yan T, Yang L, Wang H, Liu T, Jiang Y, Lu Z. Cell. 2026 Feb 5;189(3):969-986.e17. doi: 10.1016/j.cell.2025.12.039. Epub 2026 Jan 27. PubMed 41605211.
Backbone
  Vector backbone: pAAV-MCS2
  Backbone manufacturer: Steve Jackson (Addgene # 46954)
  Vector type: AAV
Growth in bacteria
  Bacterial resistance: Ampicillin, 100 μg/mL
  Growth temperature: 37°C
  Growth strain: NEB Stable
  Copy number: High Copy
Gene/Insert
  Gene/Insert name: TOP2B
  Species: H. sapiens (human)
  Entrez Gene: TOP2B (a.k.a. BILU, TOPIIB, top2beta)
  Promoter: EF1alpha
  Tag / fusion protein: HA (N terminal on insert)
  Cloning method: Restriction Enzyme; 5′ cloning site unknown (unknown if destroyed)
Terms and licenses: Academic/Nonprofit Terms; Industry Terms: Not Available to Industry
Depositor comments: See publication for corresponding AAV Link vectors.
How to cite: pAAVLINK-EF1alpha-HA-5'-TOP2B was a gift from Zhonghua Lu (Addgene plasmid # 244334 ; http://n2t.net/addgene:244334 ; RRID:Addgene_244334)
