[The description below was written by a language model from this plasmid's Addgene catalogue record and pLannotate feature annotations shown in this document.]
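Description:
pAAVLINK-EF1alpha-HA-5'-TOP2B is an AAV transfer plasmid built on the pAAV-MCS2 backbone. It serves as the 5' half of a two-vector AAVLINK set for expressing human TOP2B, the DNA topoisomerase II beta enzyme, whose coding sequence is too long for comfortable packaging in a single AAV genome. The 6,459 nt plasmid is maintained in E. coli at high copy through a ColE1/pUC-type origin and is selected with ampicillin via the bla gene. An f1 origin is also present. The recorded growth strain is a recombination-deficient type commonly chosen to keep ITR repeats stable. The ITRs are annotated only as short fragments at each end of the cassette, which is typical of how these hairpin-forming repeats are detected by automated annotation.

Between the ITRs, an EF-1α core promoter followed by an HTLV-1 5' LTR segment (a composite arrangement commonly used as a compact, strong mammalian promoter) drives an N-terminally HA-tagged TOP2B fragment of about 2.9 kb, representing only the amino-terminal portion of the protein. The HA tag itself is listed in the catalogue fields but not separately annotated. The coding fragment runs directly into a short piece of a chimeric β-globin/immunoglobulin intron, presumably supplying a splice donor, and then a lox2272 site. No polyadenylation signal is annotated. This layout suggests that Cre-mediated recombination at lox2272 joins this genome to a matching 3' vector, after which splicing removes the intronic junction to restore a full-length transcript. The record does not describe the partner constructs or the Cre source, referring instead to the associated publication on large-cargo delivery for gene therapy.
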