Features (pLannotate 1.2.2; 16 found; start..end, strand, type, name):
     12..39      +  repeat_region  AAV2 ITR (fragment): inverted terminal repeat of adeno-associated virus serotype 2 inverted
     68..95      +  repeat_region  AAV2 ITR (fragment): inverted terminal repeat of adeno-associated virus serotype 2 inverted
    175..386     +  promoter       EF-1α core promoter: core promoter for human elongation factor EF-1α
    399..667     +  LTR            5' LTR (truncated): truncated 5' long terminal repeat (LTR) from human T-cell leukemia virus (HTLV) type 1
    737..3613    +  CDS            TOP2B (fragment): TOP2B_HUMAN - Experimental evidence at protein level: Swiss-Prot protein existence level 1. Key decatenating enzyme that alters DNA topology by binding to two double-stranded DNA molecules, generating a double-stranded break in one of the strands, passing the intact strand through the broken strand, and religating the broken strand. From Homo sapiens (Human).
   3611..3651    +  intron         chimeric intron (fragment): chimera between introns from human β-globin and immunoglobulin heavy chain genes
   3660..3688    +  protein_bind   lox2272 (fragment): Cre-mediated recombination occurs in the 8-bp core sequence (GGATACTT). lox2272 sites are compatible with each other, but incompatible with loxP or loxN sites (Lee and Saito, 1988). Cre recombinase
   3768..3795    -  repeat_region  AAV2 ITR (fragment): inverted terminal repeat of adeno-associated virus serotype 2 inverted
   3824..3851    -  repeat_region  AAV2 ITR (fragment): inverted terminal repeat of adeno-associated virus serotype 2 inverted
   3867..3918    -  misc_feature   bom (fragment): basis of mobility region from pBR322
   3937..4392    +  rep_origin     f1 ori (sequence partly withheld): f1 bacteriophage origin of replication; arrow indicates direction of (+) strand synthesis
   4393..4442    -  misc_feature   bom (fragment): basis of mobility region from pBR322
   4544..4579    -  CDS            rop (fragment): Rop protein, which maintains plasmids at low copy number; rop
   4674..4778    +  promoter       AmpR promoter: bla
   4779..5639    +  CDS            AmpR: β-lactamase; bla; confers resistance to ampicillin, carbenicillin, and related antibiotics
   5810..6398    +  rep_origin     ori: high-copy-number ColE1/pMB1/pBR322/pUC origin of replication
>Addgene plasmid #244334 | pAAVLINK-EF1alpha-HA-5'-TOP2B | addgene full sequence | sequence record 491884 | Addgene NGS Result
CCTGCAGGCAGCTGCGCGCTCGCTCGCTCACTGAGGCCGCCCGGGCGTCGGGCGACCTTTGGTCGCCCGG
CCTCAGTGAGCGAGCGAGCGCGCAGAGAGGGAGTGGCCAACTCCATCACTAGGGGTTCCTGCGGCCGCAC
GCGTGGATCTGCGATCGCTCCGGTGCCCGTCAGTGGGCAGAGCGCACATCGCCCACAGTCCCCGAGAAGT
TGGGGGGAGGGGTCGGCAATTGAACGGGTGCCTAGAGAAGGTGGCGCGGGGTAAACTGGGAAAGTGATGT
CGTGTACTGGCTCCGCCTTTTTCCCGAGGGTGGGGGAGAACCGTATATAAGTGCAGTAGTCGCCGTGAAC
GTTCTTTTTCGCAACGGGTTTGCCGCCAGAACACAGCTGAAGCTTCGAGGGGCTCGCATCTCTCCTTCAC
GCGCCCGCCGCCCTACCTGAGGCCGCCATCCACGCCGGTTGAGTCGCGTTCTGCCGCCTCCCGCCTGTGG
TGCCTCCTGAACTGCGTCCGCCGTCTAGGTAAGTTTAAAGCTCAGGTCGAGACCGGGCCTTTGTCCGGCG
CTCCCTTGGAGCCTACCTAGACTCAGCCGGCTCTCCACGCTTTGCCTGACCCTGCTTGCTCAACTCTACG
TCTTTGTTTCGTTTTCTGTTCTGCGCCGTTACAGATCCAAGCTGTGACCGGCGCCTACCGTACGGCCACC
ATGTACCCTTATGACGTACCTGACTATGCTGGATCTGCCAAGTCGGGTGGCTGCGGCGCGGGAGCCGGCG
TGGGCGGCGGCAACGGGGCACTGACCTGGGTGACTCTTTTTGATCAGAACAATGCTGCAAAAAAAGAAGA
GTCAGAAACTGCCAACAAAAATGATTCTTCAAAGAAGTTGTCTGTTGAGAGAGTGTATCAGAAGAAGACA
CAACTTGAACACATTCTTCTTCGTCCTGATACATATATTGGGTCAGTGGAGCCATTGACGCAGTTCATGT
GGGTGTATGATGAAGATGTAGGAATGAATTGCAGGGAGGTTACCTTTGTGCCAGGTTTATACAAGATCTT
TGATGAAATTTTGGTTAATGCTGCTGACAATAAACAGAGGGATAAGAACATGACTTGTATTAAAGTTTCT
ATTGATCCTGAATCTAACATTATAAGCATTTGGAATAATGGGAAAGGCATTCCAGTAGTAGAACACAAGG
TAGAGAAAGTTTATGTTCCTGCTTTAATTTTTGGACAGCTTTTAACATCCAGTAACTATGATGATGATGA
GAAAAAAGTTACAGGTGGTCGTAATGGTTATGGTGCAAAACTTTGTAATATTTTCAGTACAAAGTTTACA
GTAGAAACAGCTTGCAAAGAATACAAACACAGTTTTAAGCAGACATGGATGAATAATATGATGAAGACTT
CTGAAGCCAAAATTAAACATTTTGATGGTGAAGATTACACATGCATAACATTCCAACCAGATCTGTCCAA
ATTTAAGATGGAAAAACTTGACAAGGATATTGTGGCCCTCATGACTAGAAGGGCATATGATTTGGCTGGT
TCGTGTAGAGGGGTCAAGGTCATGTTTAATGGAAAGAAATTGCCTGTAAATGGATTTCGCAGTTATGTAG
ATCTTTATGTGAAAGACAAATTGGATGAAACTGGGGTGGCCCTGAAAGTTATTCATGAGCTTGCAAATGA
AAGATGGGATGTTTGTCTCACATTGAGTGAAAAAGGATTCCAGCAAATCAGCTTTGTAAATAGTATTGCA
ACTACAAAAGGTGGACGGCACGTGGATTATGTGGTAGATCAAGTTGTTGGTAAACTGATTGAAGTAGTTA
AGAAAAAGAACAAAGCTGGTGTATCAGTGAAACCATTTCAAGTAAAAAACCATATATGGGTTTTTATTAA
TTGCCTTATTGAAAATCCAACTTTTGATTCTCAGACTAAGGAAAACATGACTCTGCAGCCCAAAAGTTTT
GGGTCTAAATGCCAGCTGTCAGAAAAATTTTTTAAAGCAGCCTCTAATTGTGGCATTGTAGAAAGTATCC
TGAACTGGGTGAAATTTAAGGCTCAGACTCAGCTGAATAAGAAGTGTTCATCAGTAAAATACAGTAAAAT
CAAAGGTATTCCCAAACTGGATGATGCTAATGATGCTGGTGGTAAACATTCCCTGGAGTGTACACTGATA
TTAACAGAGGGAGACTCTGCCAAATCACTGGCTGTGTCTGGATTAGGTGTGATTGGACGAGACAGATACG
GAGTTTTTCCACTCAGGGGCAAAATTCTTAATGTACGGGAAGCTTCTCATAAACAGATCATGGAAAATGC
TGAAATAAATAATATTATTAAAATAGTTGGTCTACAATATAAGAAAAGTTACGATGATGCAGAATCTCTG
AAAACCTTACGCTATGGAAAGATTATGATTATGACCGATCAGGATCAAGATGGTTCTCACATAAAAGGCC
TGCTTATTAATTTCATCCATCACAATTGGCCATCACTTTTGAAGCATGGTTTTCTTGAAGAGTTCATTAC
TCCTATTGTAAAGGCAAGCAAAAATAAGCAGGAACTTTCCTTCTACAGTATTCCTGAATTTGACGAATGG
AAAAAACATATAGAAAACCAGAAAGCCTGGAAAATAAAGTACTATAAAGGATTGGGTACTAGTACAGCTA
AAGAAGCAAAGGAATATTTTGCTGATATGGAAAGGCATCGCATCTTGTTTAGATATGCTGGTCCTGAAGA
TGATGCTGCCATTACCTTGGCATTTAGTAAGAAGAAGATTGATGACAGAAAAGAATGGTTAACAAATTTT
ATGGAAGACCGGAGACAGCGTAGGCTACATGGCTTACCAGAGCAATTTTTATATGGTACTGCAACAAAGC
ATTTGACTTATAATGATTTCATCAACAAGGAATTGATTCTCTTCTCAAACTCAGACAATGAAAGATCTAT
ACCATCTCTTGTTGATGGCTTTAAACCTGGCCAGCGGAAAGTTTTATTTACCTGTTTCAAGAGGAATGAT
AAACGTGAAGTAAAAGTTGCCCAGTTGGCTGGCTCTGTTGCTGAGATGTCGGCTTATCATCATGGAGAAC
AAGCATTGATGATGACTATTGTGAATTTGGCTCAGAACTTTGTGGGAAGTAACAACATTAACTTGCTTCA
GCCTATTGGTCAGTTTGGAACTCGGCTTCATGGTGGCAAAGATGCTGCAAGCCCTCGTTATATTTTCACA
ATGTTAAGCACTTTAGCAAGGCTACTTTTTCCTGCTGTGGATGATAACCTCCTTAAGTTCCTTTATGATG
ATAATCAACGTGTAGAGCCTGAGTGGTATATTCCTATAATTCCCATGGTTTTAATAAATGGTGCTGAGGG
CATTGGTACTGGATGGGCTTGTAAACTACCCAACTATGATGCTAGGGAAATTGTGAACAATGTCAGACGA
ATGCTAGATGGCCTGGATCCTCATCCCATGCTTCCAAACTACAAAAACTTTAAAGGCACGATTCAAGAAC
TTGGTCAAAACCAGTATGCAGTCAGTGGTGAAATATTTGTAGTGGACAGAAACACAGTAGAAATTACAGA
GCTTCCAGTTAGAACTTGGACACAGGTATATAAAGAACAGGTAAGTATCAAGGTTACAAGACAGGTTTAA
GGAGACCAATAAGCTATTATTCGTATAGGATACTTTATACGAAGTTATTAAGTTATGGAGACCGGTGTGG
CACGTGCGGACCGAGCGGCCGCAGGAACCCCTAGTGATGGAGTTGGCCACTCCCTCTCTGCGCGCTCGCT
CGCTCACTGAGGCCGGGCGACCAAAGGTCGCCCGACGCCCGGGCGGCCTCAGTGAGCGAGCGAGCGCGCA
GCTGCCTGCAGGGGCGCCTGATGCGGTATTTTCTCCTTACGCATCTGTGCGGTATTTCACACCGCATA
[95 nt withheld, positions 3919-4013]
T
[46 nt withheld, positions 4015-4060]
C
[141 nt withheld, positions 4062-4202]
CCTTTGACGTTGGAGTCCACGTTCTTT
[37 nt withheld, positions 4230-4266]
ACTCTATCTCGGGCTATTCTTTTGATTTATAAGGGATTTTGCCGATTTCGGTCTATTGGTTAAAAAATGA
GCTGATTTAACAAAAATTTAACGCGAATTTTAACAAAATATTAACGTTTACAATTTTATGGTGCACTCTC
AGTACAATCTGCTCTGATGCCGCATAGTTAAGCCAGCCCCGACACCCGCCAACACCCGCTGACGCGCCCT
GACGGGCTTGTCTGCTCCCGGCATCCGCTTACAGACAAGCTGTGACCGTCTCCGGGAGCTGCATGTGTCA
GAGGTTTTCACCGTCATCACCGAAACGCGCGAGACGAAAGGGCCTCGTGATACGCCTATTTTTATAGGTT
AATGTCATGATAATAATGGTTTCTTAGACGTCAGGTGGCACTTTTCGGGGAAATGTGCGCGGAACCCCTA
TTTGTTTATTTTTCTAAATACATTCAAATATGTATCCGCTCATGAGACAATAACCCTGATAAATGCTTCA
ATAATATTGAAAAAGGAAGAGTATGAGTATTCAACATTTCCGTGTCGCCCTTATTCCCTTTTTTGCGGCA
TTTTGCCTTCCTGTTTTTGCTCACCCAGAAACGCTGGTGAAAGTAAAAGATGCTGAAGATCAGTTGGGTG
CACGAGTGGGTTACATCGAACTGGATCTCAACAGCGGTAAGATCCTTGAGAGTTTTCGCCCCGAAGAACG
TTTTCCAATGATGAGCACTTTTAAAGTTCTGCTATGTGGCGCGGTATTATCCCGTATTGACGCCGGGCAA
GAGCAACTCGGTCGCCGCATACACTATTCTCAGAATGACTTGGTTGAGTACTCACCAGTCACAGAAAAGC
ATCTTACGGATGGCATGACAGTAAGAGAATTATGCAGTGCTGCCATAACCATGAGTGATAACACTGCGGC
CAACTTACTTCTGACAACGATCGGAGGACCGAAGGAGCTAACCGCTTTTTTGCACAACATGGGGGATCAT
GTAACTCGCCTTGATCGTTGGGAACCGGAGCTGAATGAAGCCATACCAAACGACGAGCGTGACACCACGA
TGCCTGTAGCAATGGCAACAACGTTGCGCAAACTATTAACTGGCGAACTACTTACTCTAGCTTCCCGGCA
ACAATTAATAGACTGGATGGAGGCGGATAAAGTTGCAGGACCACTTCTGCGCTCGGCCCTTCCGGCTGGC
TGGTTTATTGCTGATAAATCTGGAGCCGGTGAGCGTGGGTCTCGCGGTATCATTGCAGCACTGGGGCCAG
ATGGTAAGCCCTCCCGTATCGTAGTTATCTACACGACGGGGAGTCAGGCAACTATGGATGAACGAAATAG
ACAGATCGCTGAGATAGGTGCCTCACTGATTAAGCATTGGTAACTGTCAGACCAAGTTTACTCATATATA
CTTTAGATTGATTTAAAACTTCATTTTTAATTTAAAAGGATCTAGGTGAAGATCCTTTTTGATAATCTCA
TGACCAAAATCCCTTAACGTGAGTTTTCGTTCCACTGAGCGTCAGACCCCGTAGAAAAGATCAAAGGATC
TTCTTGAGATCCTTTTTTTCTGCGCGTAATCTGCTGCTTGCAAACAAAAAAACCACCGCTACCAGCGGTG
GTTTGTTTGCCGGATCAAGAGCTACCAACTCTTTTTCCGAAGGTAACTGGCTTCAGCAGAGCGCAGATAC
CAAATACTGTTCTTCTAGTGTAGCCGTAGTTAGGCCACCACTTCAAGAACTCTGTAGCACCGCCTACATA
CCTCGCTCTGCTAATCCTGTTACCAGTGGCTGCTGCCAGTGGCGATAAGTCGTGTCTTACCGGGTTGGAC
TCAAGACGATAGTTACCGGATAAGGCGCAGCGGTCGGGCTGAACGGGGGGTTCGTGCACACAGCCCAGCT
TGGAGCGAACGACCTACACCGAACTGAGATACCTACAGCGTGAGCTATGAGAAAGCGCCACGCTTCCCGA
AGGGAGAAAGGCGGACAGGTATCCGGTAAGCGGCAGGGTCGGAACAGGAGAGCGCACGAGGGAGCTTCCA
GGGGGAAACGCCTGGTATCTTTATAGTCCTGTCGGGTTTCGCCACCTCTGACTTGAGCGTCGATTTTTGT
GATGCTCGTCAGGGGGGCGGAGCCTATGGAAAAACGCCAGCAACGCGGCCTTTTTACGGTTCCTGGCCTT
TTGCTGGCCTTTTGCTCACATGT
